Addgene plasmid #247323: pAAV-EF1a-DIO-JEDI-2Psub-Kv-WPRE
Purpose: Double floxed soma and AIS-localized genetically encoded voltage indicator (GEVI) JEDI-2Psub in AAV production vector expressed under the mammalian promoter (EF1a)
Depositing lab: Francois St-Pierre. Depositing organization: Baylor College of Medicine. Publication: All-optical voltage interrogation for probing synaptic plasticity in vivo. Carolan J, Land MA, Lu X, Beau M, Kostadinov D, St-Pierre F, Clark BA, Hausser M. Nat Commun. 2025 Oct 3;16(1):8834. doi: 10.1038/s41467-025-63867-4. PubMed 41044179.
Backbone
  Vector backbone: pAAV-EF1a-DIO
  Backbone size w/o insert (bp): 5611
  Total vector size (bp): 7135
  Vector type: Mammalian Expression, AAV, Cre/Lox
Growth in bacteria
  Bacterial resistance: Ampicillin, 100 μg/mL
  Growth temperature: 37°C
  Growth strain: NEB Stable
  Copy number: Unknown
Gene/Insert
  Gene/Insert name: JEDI-2Psub-Kv (alt names: JEDI2Psub; JEDI2Psub-Kv; JEDI2PsubKv)
  Species: Synthetic
  Insert size (bp): 1524
  GenBank ID: PX400569
  Promoter: EF1a
  Tag / fusion protein: Kv (C terminal on insert)
  Cloning method: Restriction Enzyme; 5′ cloning site Bsp1407I (not destroyed); 3′ cloning site NheI (not destroyed)
  Sequencing primers: 5′ TCAAGCCTCAGACAGTGGTTC; 3′ GGTTGATTATCGATAAGCTTGATATCG
Terms and licenses: Academic/Nonprofit Terms; Industry Terms: Not Available to Industry
Depositor comments: This plasmid was not directly tested in the corresponding publication, but the plasmid does contain the GEVI characterized in the corresponding publication.
How to cite: pAAV-EF1a-DIO-JEDI-2Psub-Kv-WPRE was a gift from Francois St-Pierre (Addgene plasmid # 247323 ; http://n2t.net/addgene:247323 ; RRID:Addgene_247323)
