[The description below was written by a language model from this plasmid's Addgene catalogue record and pLannotate feature annotations shown in this document.]
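Description:
pAAV-EF1a-DIO-JEDI-2Psub-Kv-WPRE is a 7,135 bp AAV transfer plasmid for Cre-dependent expression of a genetically encoded voltage indicator (GEVI) in mammalian cells. It is built on the pAAV-EF1a-DIO backbone and is propagated in bacteria through a high-copy ColE1/pUC-type origin with ampicillin selection (AmpR, β-lactamase); an f1 phage origin is also present. The expression cassette is flanked by AAV2 inverted terminal repeats, which allow it to be packaged into recombinant AAV particles. The annotation detects the 3′ ITR in full, while the 5′ ITR appears only as short fragments in the sequencing result.

The payload is the synthetic 1,524 bp JEDI-2Psub-Kv coding sequence. In the feature table it shows up as a GFP-derived fluorescent protein segment plus a C-terminal fragment of the rat Kv2.1 (Kcnb1) potassium channel, the "Kv" tag that restricts the indicator to the soma and axon initial segment. The insert sits in reverse orientation relative to the human EF-1α promoter, between oppositely oriented pairs of lox2272 and loxP sites. This double-floxed inverted (DIO) arrangement keeps the indicator silent until Cre recombinase inverts the cassette and then excises one site of each pair, locking it in the sense orientation so that only Cre-expressing cells produce the sensor. Downstream, a WPRE enhances transcript stability and expression, and a human growth hormone polyadenylation signal terminates the transcript.

The construct is intended for producing AAV for cell-type-specific optical voltage recording in neurons. The depositor notes that this particular plasmid was not itself tested in the associated publication, although it carries the GEVI characterized there.
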