Features (pLannotate 1.2.2; 24 found; start..end, strand, type, name):
     13..40      +  repeat_region  AAV2 ITR (fragment): inverted terminal repeat of adeno-associated virus serotype 2 inverted
     69..96      +  repeat_region  AAV2 ITR (fragment): inverted terminal repeat of adeno-associated virus serotype 2 inverted
    159..225     +  CDS            small t antigen (fragment): SV40 (simian virus 40) small t antigen
    232..1410    +  promoter       EF-1α promoter: strong constitutive promoter for human elongation factor EF-1α
   1417..1434    +  misc_feature   MCS (fragment): pUC18/19 multiple cloning site
   1441..1474    +  protein_bind   lox2272: Cre-mediated recombination occurs in the 8-bp core sequence (GGATACTT). lox2272 sites are compatible with each other, but incompatible with loxP or loxN sites (Lee and Saito, 1988). Cre recombinase
   1475..1524    -  intron         β-globin intron (fragment): internally truncated intron from human β-globin
   1525..1558    +  protein_bind   loxP: Cre-mediated recombination occurs in the 8-bp core sequence (GCATACAT). Cre recombinase
   1587..1781    -  CDS            Kcnb1 (fragment): KCNB1_RAT - Experimental evidence at protein level: Swiss-Prot protein existence level 1. Voltage-gated potassium channel that mediates transmembrane potassium transport in excitable membranes, primarily in the brain, but also in the pancreas and cardiovascular system. Contributes to the regulation of the action potential (AP) repolarization, duration and frequency of repetitive AP firing in neurons, muscle cells and endocrine cells and plays a role in homeostatic attenuation of electrical excitability throughout the brain (PubMed:10024359, PubMed:10618149, PubMed:12451110, PubMed:17379638, Pu
   1932..2651    -  CDS            cEGFP: cEGFP is a basic (constitutively fluorescent) green fluorescent protein published in 2008, derived from Aequorea victoria.
   3121..3154    -  protein_bind   lox2272: Cre-mediated recombination occurs in the 8-bp core sequence (GGATACTT). lox2272 sites are compatible with each other, but incompatible with loxP or loxN sites (Lee and Saito, 1988). Cre recombinase
   3155..3204    -  intron         β-globin intron (fragment): internally truncated intron from human β-globin
   3205..3238    -  protein_bind   loxP: Cre-mediated recombination occurs in the 8-bp core sequence (GCATACAT). Cre recombinase
   3239..3263    +  misc_feature   MCS (fragment): pBluescript multiple cloning site
   3263..3851    +  misc_feature   WPRE: woodchuck hepatitis virus posttranscriptional regulatory element
   3883..4359    +  polyA_signal   hGH poly(A) signal: human growth hormone polyadenylation signal
   4399..4539    +  repeat_region  AAV2 ITR: inverted terminal repeat of adeno-associated virus serotype 2 inverted
   4544..4595    -  misc_feature   bom (fragment): basis of mobility region from pBR322
   4614..5069    +  rep_origin     f1 ori (sequence partly withheld): f1 bacteriophage origin of replication; arrow indicates direction of (+) strand synthesis
   5070..5119    -  misc_feature   bom (fragment): basis of mobility region from pBR322
   5221..5256    -  CDS            rop (fragment): Rop protein, which maintains plasmids at low copy number; rop
   5351..5455    +  promoter       AmpR promoter: bla
   5456..6316    +  CDS            AmpR: β-lactamase; bla; confers resistance to ampicillin, carbenicillin, and related antibiotics
   6487..7075    +  rep_origin     ori: high-copy-number ColE1/pMB1/pBR322/pUC origin of replication
>Addgene plasmid #247323 | pAAV-EF1a-DIO-JEDI-2Psub-Kv-WPRE | addgene full sequence | sequence record 491263 | Addgene NGS Result
TCCTGCAGGCAGCTGCGCGCTCGCTCGCTCACTGAGGCCGCCCGGGCGTCGGGCGACCTTTGGTCGCCCG
GCCTCAGTGAGCGAGCGAGCGCGCAGAGAGGGAGTGGCCAACTCCATCACTAGGGGTTCCTGCGGCCGCA
CGCGTAAGCTTTGCAAAGATGGATAAAGTTTTAAACAGAGAGGAATCTTTGCAGCTAATGGACCTTCTAG
GTCTTGAAAGGAGTGGGAATTGGCTCCGGTGCCCGTCAGTGGGCAGAGCGCACATCGCCCACAGTCCCCG
AGAAGTTGGGGGGAGGGGTCGGCAATTGAACCGGTGCCTAGAGAAGGTGGCGCGGGGTAAACTGGGAAAG
TGATGTCGTGTACTGGCTCCGCCTTTTTCCCGAGGGTGGGGGAGAACCGTATATAAGTGCAGTAGTCGCC
GTGAACGTTCTTTTTCGCAACGGGTTTGCCGCCAGAACACAGGTAAGTGCCGTGTGTGGTTCCCGCGGGC
CTGGCCTCTTTACGGGTTATGGCCCTTGCGTGCCTTGAATTACTTCCACCTGGCTGCAGTACGTGATTCT
TGATCCCGAGCTTCGGGTTGGAAGTGGGTGGGAGAGTTCGAGGCCTTGCGCTTAAGGAGCCCCTTCGCCT
CGTGCTTGAGTTGAGGCCTGGCCTGGGCGCTGGGGCCGCCGCGTGCGAATCTGGTGGCACCTTCGCGCCT
GTCTCGCTGCTTTCGATAAGTCTCTAGCCATTTAAAATTTTTGATGACCTGCTGCGACGCTTTTTTTCTG
GCAAGATAGTCTTGTAAATGCGGGCCAAGATCTGCACACTGGTATTTCGGTTTTTGGGGCCGCGGGCGGC
GACGGGGCCCGTGCGTCCCAGCGCACATGTTCGGCGAGGCGGGGCCTGCGAGCGCGGCCACCGAGAATCG
GACGGGGGTAGTCTCAAGCTGGCCGGCCTGCTCTGGTGCCTGGCCTCGCGCCGCCGTGTATCGCCCCGCC
CTGGGCGGCAAGGCTGGCCCGGTCGGCACCAGTTGCGTGAGCGGAAAGATGGCCGCTTCCCGGCCCTGCT
GCAGGGAGCTCAAAATGGAGGACGCGGCGCTCGGGAGAGCGGGCGGGTGAGTCACCCACACAAAGGAAAA
GGGCCTTTCCGTCCTCAGCCGTCGCTTCATGTGACTCCACGGAGTACCGGGCGCCGTCCAGGCACCTCGA
TTAGTTCTCGAGCTTTTGGAGTACGTCGTCTTTAGGTTGGGGGGAGGGGTTTTATGCGATGGAGTTTCCC
CACACTGAGTGGGTGGAGACTGAAGTTAGGCCAGCTTGGCACTTGATGTAATTCTCCTTGGAATTTGCCC
TTTTTGAGTTTGGATCTTGGTTCATTCTCAAGCCTCAGACAGTGGTTCAAAGTTTTTTTCTTCCATTTCA
GGTGTCGTGAGGTACCGGATCCTCTAGAGTCGACTCCGGAATAACTTCGTATAGGATACTTTATACGAAG
TTATGCAGAATGGTAGCTGGATTGTAGCTGCTATTAGCAATATGAAACCTCTTAATAACTTCGTATAGCA
TACATTATACGAAGTTATGGCGCGCCCTATTACTTGTACATTATCAAAAGCGGGTCGCTTCCGGAAAATC
GGTCGCGCAGCTAATAAAGCTATCAATGCTGCTCATGCTGCGCATATCAATCACGCCTTCGGTGCGCGCC
GGCAGCGGCGCCACCGGGCTCGGCATGCTGCTCATTTCCAGTTCTTCCGGCGGTTTGCTCTGCGGCGCCA
TTTCTTTGGTGTTCAGAATCGGCTGGCTCTGACGCGTGGAAGATCCAGATGAACCTGAAGAACCCTTAAG
GGTTACCACTTCAAGTTGTTTCTTCTGTGAAGCCAGGCGAAATATTCTTATTAAGATAACAATTTTCAGA
ACTCGAAGAAGAGTAACCATGTGCGGCATCTGATCTGTCCAATCATATTCCAGTTTATGCCCCAGAATGT
TGCCATCTTCTTTAAAATCGGTGCCTTTCAGTTCAATGCGGTTCACCAGGGTATCGCCTTCAAATTTCAC
CACCGCGCGGGTTTTATATTTGCCATCATCTTTAAAGCTAATGGTGCGTTCCTGCACATAGCCTTCCGGC
ATCGCGCTTTTAAAAAAATCATGGCGTTTCATATGATCCGGATAGCGGCTAAAGCACTGCACGCCATAGG
TTAAGGTGGTCACCAGGGTCGGCCACGGCACCGGTAGTTTGCCGGTGGTGCAAATAAATTTCAGGGTCAG
TTTGCCAATGGTCGCATCGCCTTCGCCTTCGCCGCGCACGCTAAATTTATGGCCGTTCACATCGCCATCC
AGTTCCACCAGAATCGGCACCACGCCGGTAAACAGTTCTTCGCCCTGGCTCGCGCTGCCGCCGGTGCCGC
CATACAGTTCATCCATGCCGTGTGTAATGCCCGCTGCGGTCACAAATTCCAGCAGCACCATGTGATCGCG
TTTTTCGTTCGGATCTTTGCTCAGCACGGTCTGGTGGCTCAGATAATGGTTATCCGGCAGCAGCACCGGG
CCATCGCCAATCGGGGTGTTCTGCTGATAATGATCCGCCAGCTGCACGCTGCCATCTTCCACGTTATGGC
GCACGGTAAAGTTCGCTTTAATGCCGTTTTTCTGTTTATCCGCGGTAATATACACGTTCTCGCTGTTAAA
GGCAGCAAGGTCAGAGAAGGAGTAGGTCATATTAATTAGCAGAGTGCCCACTACTATGACTGCATCCAAA
GTAACCAGTTTGGACCGGAAATAGTTCTTGAAGCCTTCAACAAACACTCTCATGAGAACATCAACAAGGA
AGAAGAGTGCTATAGCCAGGGAAACACCTTCAAGAATCTCTCTAATGCCTCTTTTCTTCTCACTGATGGC
CAGATCCACAATCACCACTATGATGTCTACAATGATAAGCACAACTCCAAATACTCTGAATCCAAATGAC
ATCACAAACGGGGAAATTTTTCTCCTAATGGTATTGGAACAGCTGTCTTGTTCATTACCCTCATCACGAC
CATCATCAATCTTTATCGTGGGCTCATCTGCTGTTGGAGAGCTCGAAGTTTTAGTGAGCTCTGACCCCTG
TTCATACCTCACAGTCGTCTCCATGGTGGCGGTAGCTAGCATAACTTCGTATAAAGTATCCTATACGAAG
TTATTTGCCTTAACCCAGAAATTATCACTGTTATTCTTTAGAATGGTGCAAAGAATAACTTCGTATAATG
TATGCTATACGAAGTTATGAATTCGATATCAAGCTTATCGATAATCAACCTCTGGATTACAAAATTTGTG
AAAGATTGACTGGTATTCTTAACTATGTTGCTCCTTTTACGCTATGTGGATACGCTGCTTTAATGCCTTT
GTATCATGCTATTGCTTCCCGTATGGCTTTCATTTTCTCCTCCTTGTATAAATCCTGGTTGCTGTCTCTT
TATGAGGAGTTGTGGCCCGTTGTCAGGCAACGTGGCGTGGTGTGCACTGTGTTTGCTGACGCAACCCCCA
CTGGTTGGGGCATTGCCACCACCTGTCAGCTCCTTTCCGGGACTTTCGCTTTCCCCCTCCCTATTGCCAC
GGCGGAACTCATCGCCGCCTGCCTTGCCCGCTGCTGGACAGGGGCTCGGCTGTTGGGCACTGACAATTCC
GTGGTGTTGTCGGGGAAATCATCGTCCTTTCCTTGGCTGCTCGCCTATGTTGCCACCTGGATTCTGCGCG
GGACGTCCTTCTGCTACGTCCCTTCGGCCCTCAATCCAGCGGACCTTCCTTCCCGCGGCCTGCTGCCGGC
TCTGCGGCCTCTTCCGCGTCTTCGCCTTCGCCCTCAGACGAGTCGGATCTCCCTTTGGGCCGCCTCCCCG
CATCGATACCGAGCGCTGCTCGAGAGATCTACGGGTGGCATCCCTGTGACCCCTCCCCAGTGCCTCTCCT
GGCCCTGGAAGTTGCCACTCCAGTGCCCACCAGCCTTGTCCTAATAAAATTAAGTTGCATCATTTTGTCT
GACTAGGTGTCCTTCTATAATATTATGGGGTGGAGGGGGGTGGTATGGAGCAAGGGGCAAGTTGGGAAGA
CAACCTGTAGGGCCTGCGGGGTCTATTGGGAACCAAGCTGGAGTGCAGTGGCACAATCTTGGCTCACTGC
AATCTCCGCCTCCTGGGTTCAAGCGATTCTCCTGCCTCAGCCTCCCGAGTTGTTGGGATTCCAGGCATGC
ATGACCAGGCTCAGCTAATTTTTGTTTTTTTGGTAGAGACGGGGTTTCACCATATTGGCCAGGCTGGTCT
CCAACTCCTAATCTCAGGTGATCTACCCACCTTGGCCTCCCAAATTGCTGGGATTACAGGCGTGAACCAC
TGCTCCCTTCCCTGTCCTTCTGATTTTGTAGGTAACCACGTGCGGACCGAGCGGCCGCAGGAACCCCTAG
TGATGGAGTTGGCCACTCCCTCTCTGCGCGCTCGCTCGCTCACTGAGGCCGGGCGACCAAAGGTCGCCCG
ACGCCCGGGCTTTGCCCGGGCGGCCTCAGTGAGCGAGCGAGCGCGCAGCTGCCTGCAGGGGCGCCTGATG
CGGTATTTTCTCCTTACGCATCTGTGCGGTATTTCACACCGCATA
[95 nt withheld, positions 4596-4690]
T
[46 nt withheld, positions 4692-4737]
C
[141 nt withheld, positions 4739-4879]
CCTTTGACGTTGGAGTCCACGTTCTTT
[37 nt withheld, positions 4907-4943]
ACTCTATCTCGGGCTATTCTTTTGATTTATAAGGGATTTTGCCGATTTCGGTCTATTGGTTAAAAAATGA
GCTGATTTAACAAAAATTTAACGCGAATTTTAACAAAATATTAACGTTTACAATTTTATGGTGCACTCTC
AGTACAATCTGCTCTGATGCCGCATAGTTAAGCCAGCCCCGACACCCGCCAACACCCGCTGACGCGCCCT
GACGGGCTTGTCTGCTCCCGGCATCCGCTTACAGACAAGCTGTGACCGTCTCCGGGAGCTGCATGTGTCA
GAGGTTTTCACCGTCATCACCGAAACGCGCGAGACGAAAGGGCCTCGTGATACGCCTATTTTTATAGGTT
AATGTCATGATAATAATGGTTTCTTAGACGTCAGGTGGCACTTTTCGGGGAAATGTGCGCGGAACCCCTA
TTTGTTTATTTTTCTAAATACATTCAAATATGTATCCGCTCATGAGACAATAACCCTGATAAATGCTTCA
ATAATATTGAAAAAGGAAGAGTATGAGTATTCAACATTTCCGTGTCGCCCTTATTCCCTTTTTTGCGGCA
TTTTGCCTTCCTGTTTTTGCTCACCCAGAAACGCTGGTGAAAGTAAAAGATGCTGAAGATCAGTTGGGTG
CACGAGTGGGTTACATCGAACTGGATCTCAACAGCGGTAAGATCCTTGAGAGTTTTCGCCCCGAAGAACG
TTTTCCAATGATGAGCACTTTTAAAGTTCTGCTATGTGGCGCGGTATTATCCCGTATTGACGCCGGGCAA
GAGCAACTCGGTCGCCGCATACACTATTCTCAGAATGACTTGGTTGAGTACTCACCAGTCACAGAAAAGC
ATCTTACGGATGGCATGACAGTAAGAGAATTATGCAGTGCTGCCATAACCATGAGTGATAACACTGCGGC
CAACTTACTTCTGACAACGATCGGAGGACCGAAGGAGCTAACCGCTTTTTTGCACAACATGGGGGATCAT
GTAACTCGCCTTGATCGTTGGGAACCGGAGCTGAATGAAGCCATACCAAACGACGAGCGTGACACCACGA
TGCCTGTAGCAATGGCAACAACGTTGCGCAAACTATTAACTGGCGAACTACTTACTCTAGCTTCCCGGCA
ACAATTAATAGACTGGATGGAGGCGGATAAAGTTGCAGGACCACTTCTGCGCTCGGCCCTTCCGGCTGGC
TGGTTTATTGCTGATAAATCTGGAGCCGGTGAGCGTGGGTCTCGCGGTATCATTGCAGCACTGGGGCCAG
ATGGTAAGCCCTCCCGTATCGTAGTTATCTACACGACGGGGAGTCAGGCAACTATGGATGAACGAAATAG
ACAGATCGCTGAGATAGGTGCCTCACTGATTAAGCATTGGTAACTGTCAGACCAAGTTTACTCATATATA
CTTTAGATTGATTTAAAACTTCATTTTTAATTTAAAAGGATCTAGGTGAAGATCCTTTTTGATAATCTCA
TGACCAAAATCCCTTAACGTGAGTTTTCGTTCCACTGAGCGTCAGACCCCGTAGAAAAGATCAAAGGATC
TTCTTGAGATCCTTTTTTTCTGCGCGTAATCTGCTGCTTGCAAACAAAAAAACCACCGCTACCAGCGGTG
GTTTGTTTGCCGGATCAAGAGCTACCAACTCTTTTTCCGAAGGTAACTGGCTTCAGCAGAGCGCAGATAC
CAAATACTGTTCTTCTAGTGTAGCCGTAGTTAGGCCACCACTTCAAGAACTCTGTAGCACCGCCTACATA
CCTCGCTCTGCTAATCCTGTTACCAGTGGCTGCTGCCAGTGGCGATAAGTCGTGTCTTACCGGGTTGGAC
TCAAGACGATAGTTACCGGATAAGGCGCAGCGGTCGGGCTGAACGGGGGGTTCGTGCACACAGCCCAGCT
TGGAGCGAACGACCTACACCGAACTGAGATACCTACAGCGTGAGCTATGAGAAAGCGCCACGCTTCCCGA
AGGGAGAAAGGCGGACAGGTATCCGGTAAGCGGCAGGGTCGGAACAGGAGAGCGCACGAGGGAGCTTCCA
GGGGGAAACGCCTGGTATCTTTATAGTCCTGTCGGGTTTCGCCACCTCTGACTTGAGCGTCGATTTTTGT
GATGCTCGTCAGGGGGGCGGAGCCTATGGAAAAACGCCAGCAACGCGGCCTTTTTACGGTTCCTGGCCTT
TTGCTGGCCTTTTGCTCACATG
